Addgene plasmid #224736: pcDNA3.1-HA-GTSE1-S734A
Purpose: For expression of HA-tagged GTSE1 protein with S734A mutation
Depositing lab: Michele Pagano. Depositing organization: NYU Grossman School of Medicine. Publication: Stabilization of GTSE1 by cyclin D1-CDK4/6-mediated phosphorylation promotes cell proliferation: relevance in cancer prognosis. Garcia-Vazquez N, Gonzalez-Robles TJ, Lane E, Spasskaya D, Zhang Q, Kerzhnerman M, Jeong Y, Collu M, Simoneschi D, Ruggles KV, Rona G, Kaisari S, Pagano M. bioRxiv [Preprint]. 2025 Jan 23:2024.06.26.600797. doi: 10.1101/2024.06.26.600797. PubMed 38979260.
Backbone
  Vector backbone: pcDNA3.1
  Vector type: Mammalian Expression
Growth in bacteria
  Bacterial resistance: Ampicillin, 100 μg/mL
  Growth temperature: 37°C
  Growth strain: NEB Stable
  Copy number: Unknown
Gene/Insert
  Gene/Insert name: GTSE1 (alt name: B99)
  Species: H. sapiens (human)
  Insert size (bp): 2200
  Mutation: Serine 734 to Alanine
  Entrez Gene: GTSE1 (a.k.a. B99)
  Promoter: CMV
  Tag / fusion protein: HA (N terminal on backbone)
  Cloning method: Unknown
  Sequencing primers: 5′ CMV Forward
Terms and licenses: Academic/Nonprofit Terms; Industry Terms: Not Available to Industry
Depositor comments: Please visit https://doi.org/10.1101/2024.06.26.600797 for bioRxiv preprint.
How to cite: pcDNA3.1-HA-GTSE1-S734A was a gift from Michele Pagano (Addgene plasmid # 224736 ; http://n2t.net/addgene:224736 ; RRID:Addgene_224736)
