[The description below was written by a language model from this plasmid's Addgene catalogue record and pLannotate feature annotations shown in this document.]
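Description:
pcDNA3.1-HA-GTSE1-S734A is a mammalian expression plasmid of about 7.6 kb built on the pcDNA3.1 backbone. It carries human GTSE1 (also known as B99) with serine 734 changed to alanine. The roughly 2.2 kb coding sequence lies downstream of the human cytomegalovirus immediate-early enhancer and promoter and is followed by the bovine growth hormone polyadenylation signal, an arrangement that gives strong constitutive expression in transfected mammalian cells. The catalogue entry lists an N-terminal HA epitope tag supplied by the backbone. The automated annotation does not call the tag as a separate feature, but there is unannotated sequence between the T7 promoter and the start of the GTSE1 reading frame where it would be expected to sit. T7 and SP6 phage promoters flank the insert. The short "HIV-1 LTR", bleomycin-resistance, lacI and bom fragments in the table are probably annotation matches to backbone remnants rather than functional parts.

In E. coli the plasmid replicates from a high-copy ColE1/pUC-type origin and is selected with ampicillin through the β-lactamase gene. An f1 origin is also present. For mammalian cells, an SV40 early promoter drives the neomycin phosphotransferase gene, terminated by an SV40 poly(A) signal, which allows G418 selection of stable transfectants.

The stated purpose is expression of HA-tagged GTSE1 bearing the S734A substitution. Replacing serine with alanine removes a potential phosphorylation site. The associated publication concerns stabilisation of GTSE1 through phosphorylation by cyclin D1-CDK4/6, so the construct most likely serves as a non-phosphorylatable mutant for comparison with wild-type protein, with the HA tag used for detection or immunoprecipitation. The record does not itself say that residue 734 is a CDK4/6 target.
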