Features (pLannotate 1.2.2; 21 found; start..end, strand, type, name):
     28..80      -  misc_feature   bom (fragment): basis of mobility region from pBR322
    235..614     +  enhancer       CMV enhancer: human cytomegalovirus immediate early enhancer
    615..818     +  promoter       CMV promoter: human cytomegalovirus (CMV) immediate early promoter
    814..847     +  LTR            5' LTR (truncated) (fragment): truncated 5' long terminal repeat (LTR) from HIV-1
    863..881     +  promoter       T7 promoter: promoter for bacteriophage T7 RNA polymerase
   1000..3159    +  CDS            GTSE1: GTSE1_HUMAN - Experimental evidence at protein level: Swiss-Prot protein existence level 1. May be involved in p53-induced cell cycle arrest in G2/M phase by interfering with microtubule rearrangements that are required to enter mitosis. Overexpression delays G2/M phase progression. From Homo sapiens (Human).
   3190..3208    -  promoter       SP6 promoter: promoter for bacteriophage SP6 RNA polymerase
   3234..3458    +  polyA_signal   bGH poly(A) signal: bovine growth hormone polyadenylation signal
   3462..3483    +  promoter       SV40 promoter (fragment): SV40 enhancer and early promoter
   3504..3932    +  rep_origin     f1 ori (sequence partly withheld): f1 bacteriophage origin of replication; arrow indicates direction of (+) strand synthesis
   3946..4275    +  promoter       SV40 promoter: SV40 enhancer and early promoter
   4342..5133    +  CDS            neo: KKA2_KLEPN - Also known as kan, nptII. Experimental evidence at protein level: Swiss-Prot protein existence level 1. Resistance to kanamycin, neomycin, paromomycin, ribostamycin, butirosin and gentamicin B. From Klebsiella pneumoniae.
   5157..5315    +  CDS            ble (fragment): BLE_KLEPN - Experimental evidence at protein level: Swiss-Prot protein existence level 1. Binding protein with a strong affinity to the bleomycin family of antibiotics. Binds to CL990; an antimitotic-antibiotic compound. From Klebsiella pneumoniae.
   5310..5431    +  polyA_signal   SV40 poly(A) signal: SV40 polyadenylation signal
   5504..5520    -  protein_bind   lac operator: The lac repressor binds to the lac operator to inhibit transcription in E. coli. This inhibition can be relieved by adding lactose or isopropyl-β-D-thiogalactopyranoside (IPTG). lac repressor encoded by lacI
   5528..5558    -  promoter       lac promoter: promoter for the E. coli lac operon
   5573..5594    -  protein_bind   CAP binding site: CAP binding activates transcription in the presence of cAMP. E. coli catabolite activator protein
   5607..5699    -  CDS            lacI (fragment): lac repressor; lacI; The lac repressor binds to the lac operator to inhibit transcription in E. coli. This inhibition can be relieved by adding lactose or isopropyl-β-D-thiogalactopyranoside (IPTG).
   5882..6470    -  rep_origin     ori: high-copy-number ColE1/pMB1/pBR322/pUC origin of replication
   6641..7501    -  CDS            AmpR: β-lactamase; bla; confers resistance to ampicillin, carbenicillin, and related antibiotics
   7502..7606    -  promoter       AmpR promoter: bla
>Addgene plasmid #224736 | pcDNA3.1-HA-GTSE1-S734A | addgene full sequence | sequence record 448812 | Addgene NGS Result
GACGGATCGGGAGATCTCCCGATCCCCTATGGTGCACTCTCAGTACAATCTGCTCTGATGCCGCATAGTT
AAGCCAGTATCTGCTCCCTGCTTGTGTGTTGGAGGTCGCTGAGTAGTGCGCGAGCAAAATTTAAGCTACA
ACAAGGCAAGGCTTGACCGACAATTGCATGAAGAATCTGCTTAGGGTTAGGCGTTTTGCGCTGCTTCGCG
ATGTACGGGCCAGATATACGCGTTGACATTGATTATTGACTAGTTATTAATAGTAATCAATTACGGGGTC
ATTAGTTCATAGCCCATATATGGAGTTCCGCGTTACATAACTTACGGTAAATGGCCCGCCTGGCTGACCG
CCCAACGACCCCCGCCCATTGACGTCAATAATGACGTATGTTCCCATAGTAACGCCAATAGGGACTTTCC
ATTGACGTCAATGGGTGGAGTATTTACGGTAAACTGCCCACTTGGCAGTACATCAAGTGTATCATATGCC
AAGTACGCCCCCTATTGACGTCAATGACGGTAAATGGCCCGCCTGGCATTATGCCCAGTACATGACCTTA
TGGGACTTTCCTACTTGGCAGTACATCTACGTATTAGTCATCGCTATTACCATGGTGATGCGGTTTTGGC
AGTACATCAATGGGCGTGGATAGCGGTTTGACTCACGGGGATTTCCAAGTCTCCACCCCATTGACGTCAA
TGGGAGTTTGTTTTGGCACCAAAATCAACGGGACTTTCCAAAATGTCGTAACAACTCCGCCCCATTGACG
CAAATGGGCGGTAGGCGTGTACGGTGGGAGGTCTATATAAGCAGAGCTCTCTGGCTAACTAGAGAACCCA
CTGCTTACTGGCTTATCGAAATTAATACGACTCACTATAGGGAGACCCAAGCTTACCATGGCCTACCCCT
ACGACGTGCCCGACTACGCCTCCCTCGGATCCATGGAAGGAGGCGGCGGCCGCGATGAGCCTTCAGCCTG
CCGGGCAGGGGACGTGAACATGGATGACCCTAAGAAGGAAGACATTCTTCTTTTGGCCGATGAAAAATTT
GACTTCGATCTTTCATTGTCTTCTTCGAGTGCAAATGAAGATGATGAAGTCTTCTTCGGACCCTTTGGAC
ATAAAGAAAGATGTATTGCTGCCAGCTTGGAATTAAATAATCCGGTTCCCGAACAGCCTCCGTTGCCCAC
ATCTGAGAGTCCCTTTGCCTGGAGCCCTCTGGCCGGGGAGAAGTTCGTGGAGGTGTACAAAGAAGCTCAC
TTACTGGCTTTACACATTGAGAGCAGCAGCCGGAACCAGGCAGCCCAAGCTGCCAAGCCTGAAGACCCTC
GGAGCCAGGGCGTGGAAAGATTCATACAGGAGTCAAAATTAAAAATAAACCTCTTTGAGAAAGAAAAGGA
AATGAAGAAAAGCCCCACGTCTCTTAAAAGGGAGACATACTACCTGTCAGACAGCCCCTTGCTGGGGCCC
CCTGTGGGTGAGCCTCGGCTCTTGGCCTCCTCCCCGGCCCTGCCCAGCTCTGGTGCCCAGGCCCGCCTCA
CCCGGGCGCCGGGGCCTCCGCACTCTGCTCATGCTTTGCCCAGGGAATCATGCACTGCTCATGCTGCAAG
TCAGGCAGCGACTCAGAGGAAGCCCGGGACCAAATTGCTGCTGCCTCGAGCGGCCTCTGTTAGAGGAAGA
AGCATCCCTGGGGCTGCGGAGAAGCCCAAGAAAGAGATTCCAGCTAGTCCTTCCAGGACAAAAATCCCAG
CTGAGAAGGAATCCCACCGGGATGTTCTCCCTGACAAACCTGCCCCGGGTGCTGTCAATGTGCCGGCCGC
CGGAAGCCACTTGGGCCAGGGCAAGCGGGCGATCCCTGTTCCAAACAAGTTGGGGCTGAAGAAGACCCTG
TTAAAAGCACCCGGCTCTACCAGCAATCTCGCAAGGAAGTCCTCCTCGGGGCCTGTTTGGAGCGGGGCAT
CCAGTGCGTGCACATCCCCAGCAGTGGGCAAAGCTAAATCAAGTGAATTTGCAAGTATTCCTGCAAATAG
CTCCCGGCCTCTGTCAAACATCAGCAAGTCAGGCAGAATGGGACCCGCCATGCTGCGGCCAGCTCTGCCT
GCAGGCCCTGTGGGGGCATCCTCCTGGCAGGCCAAGCGGGTCGATGTTTCTGAGCTGGCAGCGGAGCAGC
TCACGGCACCCCCCTCAGCATCCCCCACCCAACCCCAGACTCCGGAAGGTGGCGGCCAGTGGCTGAACTC
CAGTTGCGCTTGGTCAGAATCTTCTCAATTGAATAAGACTAGAAGTATCAGACGGCGAGATTCCTGTCTA
AATTCCAAGACAAAGGTTATGCCTACTCCTACAAATCAATTTAAAATTCCTAAGTTTTCTATTGGTGACT
CCCCGGACAGCTCAACACCAAAGCTTTCGCGGGCACAGCGGCCGCAGTCGTGCACGTCAGTTGGCAGGGT
CACTGTCCACAGCACCCCGGTTAGACGCTCATCTGGGCCAGCACCACAAAGCCTGCTGAGCGCATGGCGT
GTGTCAGCCTTGCCCACACCCGCCAGCCGGCGCTGCTCTGGCCTTCCACCGATGACCCCCAAAACGATGC
CCAGGGCCGTGGGCTCTCCCCTGTGTGTGCCAGCTCGGAGACGTTCCTCTGAGCCCCGCAAGAACTCTGC
AATGAGAACTGAACCAACAAGGGAGAGCAACAGAAAGACAGATTCCAGGCTGGTGGATGTGTCCCCTGAC
AGGGGTTCTCCTCCTTCCCGTGTGCCTCAGGCACTTAACTTTTCTCCAGAGGAAAGCGATTCTACTTTCT
CCAAAAGTACTGCCACAGAAGTAGCTCGGGAGGAAGCCAAGCCGGGTGGAGATGCAGCCCCTAGTGAGGC
TCTTCTTGTAGATATCAAACTGGAACCACTCGCGGTCACTCCAGATGCTGCAAGCCAGCCCCTCATTGAC
CTTCCTCTCATCGACTTCTGCGATACCCCAGAAGCACACGTGGCTGTAGGATCTGAAAGCAGGCCTCTGA
TCGACCTCATGACAAACACTCCAGACATGAATAAAAATGTGGCCAAACCTTCACCGGTGGTGGGACAGCT
CATAGACCTGAGCTCCCCTCTGATCCAGCTGAGCCCTGAGGCTGACAAGGAGAACGTGGATGCCCCACTC
CTCAAGTTCTAAGTCGAGCATGCATCTAGAGGGCCCTATTCTATAGTGTCACCTAAATGCTAGAGCTCGC
TGATCAGCCTCGACTGTGCCTTCTAGTTGCCAGCCATCTGTTGTTTGCCCCTCCCCCGTGCCTTCCTTGA
CCCTGGAAGGTGCCACTCCCACTGTCCTTTCCTAATAAAATGAGGAAATTGCATCGCATTGTCTGAGTAG
GTGTCATTCTATTCTGGGGGGTGGGGTGGGGCAGGACAGCAAGGGGGAGGATTGGGAAGACAATAGCAGG
CATGCTGGGGATGCGGTGGGCTCTATGGCTTCTGAGGCGGAAAGAACCAGCTGGGGCTCTAGGGGGTATC
CCC
[124 nt withheld, positions 3504-3627]
C
[91 nt withheld, positions 3629-3719]
A
[49 nt withheld, positions 3721-3769]
CCTTTGACGTTGGAGTCCACGTTCTTT
[37 nt withheld, positions 3797-3833]
ACCCTATCTCGGTCTATTCTTTTGATTTATAAGGGATTTTGCCGATTTCGGCCTATTGGTTAAAAAATGA
GCTGATTTAACAAAAATTTAACGCGAATTAATTCTGTGGAATGTGTGTCAGTTAGGGTGTGGAAAGTCCC
CAGGCTCCCCAGCAGGCAGAAGTATGCAAAGCATGCATCTCAATTAGTCAGCAACCAGGTGTGGAAAGTC
CCCAGGCTCCCCAGCAGGCAGAAGTATGCAAAGCATGCATCTCAATTAGTCAGCAACCATAGTCCCGCCC
CTAACTCCGCCCATCCCGCCCCTAACTCCGCCCAGTTCCGCCCATTCTCCGCCCCATGGCTGACTAATTT
TTTTTATTTATGCAGAGGCCGAGGCCGCCTCTGCCTCTGAGCTATTCCAGAAGTAGTGAGGAGGCTTTTT
TGGAGGCCTAGGCTTTTGCAAAAAGCTCCCGGGAGCTTGTATATCCATTTTCGGATCTGATCAAGAGACA
GGATGAGGATCGTTTCGCATGATTGAACAAGATGGATTGCACGCAGGTTCTCCGGCCGCTTGGGTGGAGA
GGCTATTCGGCTATGACTGGGCACAACAGACAATCGGCTGCTCTGATGCCGCCGTGTTCCGGCTGTCAGC
GCAGGGGCGCCCGGTTCTTTTTGTCAAGACCGACCTGTCCGGTGCCCTGAATGAACTGCAGGACGAGGCA
GCGCGGCTATCGTGGCTGGCCACGACGGGCGTTCCTTGCGCAGCTGTGCTCGACGTTGTCACTGAAGCGG
GAAGGGACTGGCTGCTATTGGGCGAAGTGCCGGGGCAGGATCTCCTGTCATCTCACCTTGCTCCTGCCGA
GAAAGTATCCATCATGGCTGATGCAATGCGGCGGCTGCATACGCTTGATCCGGCTACCTGCCCATTCGAC
CACCAAGCGAAACATCGCATCGAGCGAGCACGTACTCGGATGGAAGCCGGTCTTGTCGATCAGGATGATC
TGGACGAAGAGCATCAGGGGCTCGCGCCAGCCGAACTGTTCGCCAGGCTCAAGGCGCGCATGCCCGACGG
CGAGGATCTCGTCGTGACCCATGGCGATGCCTGCTTGCCGAATATCATGGTGGAAAATGGCCGCTTTTCT
GGATTCATCGACTGTGGCCGGCTGGGTGTGGCGGACCGCTATCAGGACATAGCGTTGGCTACCCGTGATA
TTGCTGAAGAGCTTGGCGGCGAATGGGCTGACCGCTTCCTCGTGCTTTACGGTATCGCCGCTCCCGATTC
GCAGCGCATCGCCTTCTATCGCCTTCTTGACGAGTTCTTCTGAGCGGGACTCTGGGGTTCGAAATGACCG
ACCAAGCGACGCCCAACCTGCCATCACGAGATTTCGATTCCACCGCCGCCTTCTATGAAAGGTTGGGCTT
CGGAATCGTTTTCCGGGACGCCGGCTGGATGATCCTCCAGCGCGGGGATCTCATGCTGGAGTTCTTCGCC
CACCCCAACTTGTTTATTGCAGCTTATAATGGTTACAAATAAAGCAATAGCATCACAAATTTCACAAATA
AAGCATTTTTTTCACTGCATTCTAGTTGTGGTTTGTCCAAACTCATCAATGTATCTTATCATGTCTGTAT
ACCGTCGACCTCTAGCTAGAGCTTGGCGTAATCATGGTCATAGCTGTTTCCTGTGTGAAATTGTTATCCG
CTCACAATTCCACACAACATACGAGCCGGAAGCATAAAGTGTAAAGCCTGGGGTGCCTAATGAGTGAGCT
AACTCACATTAATTGCGTTGCGCTCACTGCCCGCTTTCCAGTCGGGAAACCTGTCGTGCCAGCTGCATTA
ATGAATCGGCCAACGCGCGGGGAGAGGCGGTTTGCGTATTGGGCGCTCTTCCGCTTCCTCGCTCACTGAC
TCGCTGCGCTCGGTCGTTCGGCTGCGGCGAGCGGTATCAGCTCACTCAAAGGCGGTAATACGGTTATCCA
CAGAATCAGGGGATAACGCAGGAAAGAACATGTGAGCAAAAGGCCAGCAAAAGGCCAGGAACCGTAAAAA
GGCCGCGTTGCTGGCGTTTTTCCATAGGCTCCGCCCCCCTGACGAGCATCACAAAAATCGACGCTCAAGT
CAGAGGTGGCGAAACCCGACAGGACTATAAAGATACCAGGCGTTTCCCCCTGGAAGCTCCCTCGTGCGCT
CTCCTGTTCCGACCCTGCCGCTTACCGGATACCTGTCCGCCTTTCTCCCTTCGGGAAGCGTGGCGCTTTC
TCATAGCTCACGCTGTAGGTATCTCAGTTCGGTGTAGGTCGTTCGCTCCAAGCTGGGCTGTGTGCACGAA
CCCCCCGTTCAGCCCGACCGCTGCGCCTTATCCGGTAACTATCGTCTTGAGTCCAACCCGGTAAGACACG
ACTTATCGCCACTGGCAGCAGCCACTGGTAACAGGATTAGCAGAGCGAGGTATGTAGGCGGTGCTACAGA
GTTCTTGAAGTGGTGGCCTAACTACGGCTACACTAGAAGAACAGTATTTGGTATCTGCGCTCTGCTGAAG
CCAGTTACCTTCGGAAAAAGAGTTGGTAGCTCTTGATCCGGCAAACAAACCACCGCTGGTAGCGGTGGTT
TTTTTGTTTGCAAGCAGCAGATTACGCGCAGAAAAAAAGGATCTCAAGAAGATCCTTTGATCTTTTCTAC
GGGGTCTGACGCTCAGTGGAACGAAAACTCACGTTAAGGGATTTTGGTCATGAGATTATCAAAAAGGATC
TTCACCTAGATCCTTTTAAATTAAAAATGAAGTTTTAAATCAATCTAAAGTATATATGAGTAAACTTGGT
CTGACAGTTACCAATGCTTAATCAGTGAGGCACCTATCTCAGCGATCTGTCTATTTCGTTCATCCATAGT
TGCCTGACTCCCCGTCGTGTAGATAACTACGATACGGGAGGGCTTACCATCTGGCCCCAGTGCTGCAATG
ATACCGCGAGACCCACGCTCACCGGCTCCAGATTTATCAGCAATAAACCAGCCAGCCGGAAGGGCCGAGC
GCAGAAGTGGTCCTGCAACTTTATCCGCCTCCATCCAGTCTATTAATTGTTGCCGGGAAGCTAGAGTAAG
TAGTTCGCCAGTTAATAGTTTGCGCAACGTTGTTGCCATTGCTACAGGCATCGTGGTGTCACGCTCGTCG
TTTGGTATGGCTTCATTCAGCTCCGGTTCCCAACGATCAAGGCGAGTTACATGATCCCCCATGTTGTGCA
AAAAAGCGGTTAGCTCCTTCGGTCCTCCGATCGTTGTCAGAAGTAAGTTGGCCGCAGTGTTATCACTCAT
GGTTATGGCAGCACTGCATAATTCTCTTACTGTCATGCCATCCGTAAGATGCTTTTCTGTGACTGGTGAG
TACTCAACCAAGTCATTCTGAGAATAGTGTATGCGGCGACCGAGTTGCTCTTGCCCGGCGTCAATACGGG
ATAATACCGCGCCACATAGCAGAACTTTAAAAGTGCTCATCATTGGAAAACGTTCTTCGGGGCGAAAACT
CTCAAGGATCTTACCGCTGTTGAGATCCAGTTCGATGTAACCCACTCGTGCACCCAACTGATCTTCAGCA
TCTTTTACTTTCACCAGCGTTTCTGGGTGAGCAAAAACAGGAAGGCAAAATGCCGCAAAAAAGGGAATAA
GGGCGACACGGAAATGTTGAATACTCATACTCTTCCTTTTTCAATATTATTGAAGCATTTATCAGGGTTA
TTGTCTCATGAGCGGATACATATTTGAATGTATTTAGAAAAATAAACAAATAGGGGTTCCGCGCACATTT
CCCCGAAAAGTGCCACCTGACGTC
